>Addgene plasmid #212508 | pTwist-SARS-CoV-2 Spike-deltaC18 BA.2.75.2 | addgene full sequence | sequence record 433133 | Addgene NGS Result
ATGTTTGTGTTCCTCGTTCTCCTGCCCCTCGTTTCTTCCCAATGCGTGAACCTCATAACTAGAACGCAGT
CTTACACGAACTCTTTTACTCGTGGAGTATACTATCCCGATAAAGTCTTTAGGTCCAGTGTCCTTCATTC
TACTCAAGACCTTTTCCTGCCATTCTTCTCAAATGTCACCTGGTTCCATGCTATCCACGTTTCTGGCACC
AACGGAACTAAACGATTTGATAATCCCGTCTTGCCATTTAACGATGGCGTATACTTTGCCTCAACGGAGA
AGTCCAACATTATCCGGGGATGGATATTTGGCACCACCCTGGACTCCAAGACACAGTCTCTCCTCATTGT
GAACAACGCCACCAATGTCGTCATCAAAGTCTGTGAATTTCAATTTTGTAACGATCCCTTTCTCGATGTT
TATTATCATGAGAATAACAAGTCTCGGATGGAGTCAGAGTTACGCGTTTACAGTTCCGCTAACAACTGTA
CTTTTGAGTACGTTTCCCAACCATTTCTCATGGATCTTGAAGGGAAGCAAGGCAACTTCAAGAATCTCCG
CGAATTTGTGTTTAAGAATATAGACGGCTACTTCAAAATTTATAGCAAGCATACCCCGGTAAATCTGGGT
CGGGATCTCCCTCAAGGCTTCTCCGCGTTGGAACCCCTCGTGGACTTGCCGATTGGCATCAACATCACCC
GGTTCCAAACCCTTCTTGCCCTTCATCGAAGCTACCTCACGCCTGGCGACAGTAGTAGTAGTTGGACAGC
GGGCGCAGCAGCCTACTATGTGGGATATTTGCAACCACGCACCTTTCTTCTCAAATATAACGAAAACGGA
ACAATTACCGATGCCGTAGACTGTGCCCTCGATCCCCTGTCCGAAACTAAATGCACACTCAAGTCCTTCA
CAGTTGAGAAAGGCATATACCAAACCAGTAACTTCCGCGTCCAACCCACCGAATCCATTGTTCGATTCCC
TAACATCACCAATTTGTGTCCTTTCCATGAAGTATTTAATGCCACTACATTTGCATCAGTTTATGCCTGG
AATCGCAAGCGAATATCAAATTGTGTTGCAGATTATAGTGTCCTGTATAATTTCGCACCATTCTTCGCTT
TTAAGTGTTATGGGGTCAGCCCTACGAAATTGAATGACTTGTGTTTTACCAACGTTTACGCAGATTCTTT
CGTCATACGCGGCAACGAAGTCAGCCAGATTGCACCGGGGCAAACCGGAAATATAGCAGACTATAATTAT
AAGTTGCCGGATGACTTCACCGGCTGCGTTATAGCATGGAACTCCAATAAGCTCGATTCAAAAGTCAGCG
GCAACTATAATTATCTTTACCGCCTGTTTCGCAAGTCAAAGCTGAAGCCCTTTGAACGTGACATCTCCAC
CGAAATTTATCAAGCTGGCAACAAACCATGTAATGGAGTGGCAGGGTCTAACTGTTATTTTCCCCTTCAA
TCATACGGATTTCGACCAACATATGGGGTGGGCCATCAACCATATCGGGTGGTAGTCTTGAGCTTTGAGC
TGCTCCACGCACCGGCTACAGTTTGCGGACCGAAGAAAAGCACTAACCTGGTGAAGAATAAATGTGTGAA
CTTCAACTTTAATGGGCTCACCGGAACAGGGGTGCTGACAGAATCAAACAAGAAATTTCTCCCTTTTCAA
CAATTTGGTAGAGACATTGCCGATACCACAGATGCCGTCCGCGATCCGCAAACACTGGAAATCCTCGATA
TAACACCCTGTAGCTTCGGCGGGGTCAGCGTGATAACTCCCGGAACGAACACATCCAACCAAGTGGCTGT
CCTGTATCAAGGTGTCAACTGTACCGAAGTCCCTGTGGCGATACACGCCGACCAACTGACACCCACCTGG
AGAGTCTACTCAACAGGTTCCAATGTCTTTCAAACTAGAGCGGGTTGTCTCATTGGCGCTGAGTATGTCA
ATAATTCATACGAATGTGATATTCCTATTGGGGCAGGAATCTGTGCGTCTTATCAAACTCAAACGAAATC
ACACCGGCGCGCTCGCTCAGTAGCCAGCCAGTCCATAATCGCCTATACCATGAGTCTCGGGGCTGAGAAC
TCCGTGGCTTATTCAAACAATTCCATCGCAATCCCAACTAACTTTACCATTAGCGTTACCACGGAAATCT
TGCCCGTCAGCATGACTAAGACGAGCGTAGACTGTACGATGTATATCTGTGGGGATTCCACCGAGTGTAG
CAACCTCTTGCTTCAATACGGGTCTTTCTGTACTCAACTCAAACGAGCATTGACCGGAATTGCGGTCGAA
CAAGACAAGAATACCCAAGAGGTGTTCGCACAAGTAAAGCAAATATACAAAACGCCGCCAATCAAATATT
TTGGCGGGTTTAATTTTAGCCAAATACTGCCAGACCCATCTAAGCCTTCAAAACGCAGCTTTATCGAGGA
TCTGCTGTTCAACAAAGTTACGTTGGCTGACGCGGGTTTCATTAAGCAGTATGGGGATTGTTTGGGAGAC
ATTGCGGCCCGCGACCTTATCTGTGCTCAAAAATTCAATGGGTTGACAGTTCTGCCCCCTCTGCTCACTG
ATGAGATGATTGCACAGTATACATCAGCATTGTTGGCAGGAACCATTACATCCGGCTGGACTTTTGGCGC
GGGTGCGGCCCTTCAAATACCTTTCGCTATGCAAATGGCTTACAGATTCAATGGGATTGGTGTCACGCAA
AATGTATTGTATGAAAATCAGAAGCTGATCGCTAATCAATTTAACAGCGCGATTGGCAAGATCCAAGATT
CACTGTCAAGCACAGCGTCCGCCCTCGGCAAACTCCAAGATGTTGTGAATCATAACGCCCAGGCCCTGAA
TACCCTCGTGAAGCAACTGAGTTCTAAATTCGGCGCAATCTCCAGCGTCCTCAACGACATATTGTCCAGA
CTTGATAAGGTGGAAGCCGAGGTGCAAATTGATCGGCTCATCACAGGCAGGCTCCAGTCACTCCAAACTT
ATGTGACACAACAGTTGATCCGGGCTGCTGAGATACGAGCAAGCGCCAACCTGGCCGCCACTAAAATGTC
AGAGTGCGTGCTCGGGCAGTCCAAACGGGTTGACTTTTGTGGCAAGGGCTATCACTTGATGTCCTTCCCC
CAATCCGCCCCACATGGAGTGGTCTTTCTCCACGTCACTTATGTCCCTGCTCAAGAGAAGAACTTTACGA
CAGCTCCAGCAATCTGTCACGATGGCAAAGCGCACTTTCCCAGGGAAGGCGTTTTCGTCAGTAATGGCAC
GCATTGGTTTGTGACCCAAAGGAATTTCTATGAACCCCAAATCATAACCACTGACAATACATTTGTCTCA
GGCAACTGTGATGTGGTCATTGGGATCGTGAACAACACGGTATATGATCCCCTGCAACCCGAGTTGGATA
GCTTCAAAGAGGAATTGGATAAATACTTTAAGAATCATACTTCACCCGATGTTGATCTCGGGGACATATC
AGGAATAAATGCAAGTGTCGTCAACATTCAGAAAGAGATTGATCGCCTTAATGAGGTCGCCAAGAACTTG
AATGAATCTTTGATCAACTTGCAAGAACTGGGCAAATACGAACAATATATTAAATGGCCCTGGTACATTT
GGTTGGGCTTTATCGCCGGACTTATAGCTATCGTTATGGTCACAATTATGTTGTGCTGTATGACTAGCTG
TTGTTCCTGCTTGAAAGGATGTTGCAGTTGCGGATCTTGTTGTAAATAAAGGATCCTCTAGAAGTTGTCT
CCTCCTGCACTGACTGACTGATACAATCGATTTCTGGATCCGCAGGCCTAATCAACCTCTGGATTACAAA
ATTTGTGAAAGATTGACTGGTATTCTTAACTATGTTGCTCCTTTTACGCTATGTGGATACGCTGCTTTAA
TGCCTTTGTATCATGCTATTGCTTCCCGTATGGCTTTCATTTTCTCCTCCTTGTATAAATCCTGGTTGCT
GTCTCTTTATGAGGAGTTGTGGCCCGTTGTCAGGCAACGTGGCGTGGTGTGCACTGTGTTTGCTGACGCA
ACCCCCACTGGTTGGGGCATTGCCACCACCTGTCAGCTCCTTTCCGGGACTTTCGCTTTCCCCCTCCCTA
TTGCCACGGCGGAACTCATCGCCGCCTGCCTTGCCCGCTGCTGGACAGGGGCTCGGCTGTTGGGCACTGA
CAATTCCGTGGTGTTGTCGGGGAAGCTGACGTCCTTTCCATGGCTGCTCGCCTGTGTTGCCACCTGGATT
CTGCGCGGGACGTCCTTCTGCTACGTCCCTTCGGCCCTCAATCCAGCGGACCTTCCTTCCCGCGGCCTGC
TGCCGGCTCTGCGGCCTCTTCCGCGTCTTCGCCTTCGCCCTCAGACGAGTCGGATCTCCCTTTGGGCCGC
CTCCCCGCCTGTCTAGCTTGACTGACTGAGATACAGCGTACCTTCAGCTCACAGACATGATAAGATACAT
TGATGAGTTTGGACAAACCACAACTAGAATGCAGTGAAAAAAATGCTTTATTTGTGAAATTTGTGATGCT
ATTGCTTTATTTGTAACCATTATAAGCTGCAATAAACAAGTTAACAACAACAATTGCATTCATTTTATGT
TTCAGGTTCAGGGGGAGGTGTGGGAGGTTTTTTAAAGCAAGTAAAACCTCTACAAATGTGGTATTGGCCC
ATCTCTATCGGTATCGTAGCATAACCCCTTGGGGCCTCTAAACGGGTCTTGAGGGGTTTTTTGTGCCCCT
CGGGCCGGATTGCTATCTACCGGCATTGGCGCAGAAAAAAATGCCTGATGCGACGCTGCGCGTCTTATAC
TCCCACATATGCCAGATTCAGCAACGGATACGGCTTCCCCAACTTGCCCACTTCCATACGTGTCCTCCTT
ACCAGAAATTTATCCTTAAGGTCGTCAGCTATCCTGCAGGCGATCTCTCGATTTCGATCAAGACATTCCT
TTAATGGTCTTTTCTGGACACCACTAGGGGTCAGAAGTAGTTCATCAAACTTTCTTCCCTCCCTAATCTC
ATTGGTTACCTTGGGCTATCGAAACTTAATTAAGCGATCTGCATCTCAATTAGTCAGCAACCATAGTCCC
GCCCCTAACTCCGCCCATCCCGCCCCTAACTCCGCCCAGTTCCGCCCATTCTCCGCCCCATCGCTGACTA
ATTTTTTTTATTTATGCAGAGGCCGAGGCCGCCTCGGCCTCTGAGCTATTCCAGAAGTAGTGAGGAGGCT
TTTTTGGAGGCCTAGGCTTTTGCAAAGGAGGTAGCCAACATGATTGAACAAGATGGATTGCACGCAGGTT
CTCCCGCCGCTTGGGTGGAGAGGCTATTCGGCTATGACTGGGCACAACAGACAATCGGCTGCTCTGATGC
CGCCGTGTTCCGGCTGTCAGCGCAGGGGCGCCCGGTTCTTTTTGTCAAGACCGACCTGTCCGGTGCCCTG
AATGAACTCCAGGACGAGGCAGCGCGGCTATCGTGGCTGGCCACGACGGGCGTTCCTTGCGCAGCTGTGC
TCGACGTTGTCACTGAAGCGGGAAGGGACTGGCTGCTATTGGGCGAAGTGCCGGGGCAGGATCTCCTGTC
ATCTCACCTTGCTCCTGCCGAGAAAGTATCCATCATGGCTGATGCAATGCGGCGGCTGCATACGCTTGAT
CCGGCTACCTGCCCATTCGACCACCAAGCGAAACATCGCATCGAGCGAGCACGTACTCGGATGGAAGCCG
GTCTTGTCGATCAGGATGATCTGGACGAAGAGCATCAGGGGCTCGCGCCAGCCGAACTGTTCGCCAGGCT
CAAGGCGCGGATGCCCGACGGCGAGGATCTCGTCGTGACCCACGGCGATGCCTGCTTGCCGAATATCATG
GTGGAAAATGGCCGCTTTTCTGGATTCATCGACTGTGGCCGGCTGGGTGTGGCGGACCGCTATCAGGACA
TAGCGTTGGCTACCCGTGATATTGCTGAAGAGCTTGGCGGCGAATGGGCTGACCGCTTCCTCGTGCTTTA
CGGTATCGCCGCTCCCGATTCGCAGCGCATCGCCTTCTATCGCCTTCTTGACGAGTTCTTCTAGTATGTA
AGCCCTGTGCCTTCTAGTTGCCAGCCATCTGTTGTTTGCCCCTCCCCCGTGCCTTCCTTGACCCTGGAAG
GTGCCACTCCCACTGTCCTTTCCTAATAAAATGAGGAAATTGCATCGCATTGTCTGAGTAGGTGTCATTC
TATTCTGGGGGGTGGGGTGGGGCAGGACAGCAAGGGGGAGGATTGGGAAGACAATAGCAGGCATGCTGGG
GATGCGGTGGGCTCTATGGTTAATTAACCAGTCAAGTCAGCTACTTGGCGAGATCGACTTGTCTGGGTTT
CGACTACGCTCAGAATTGCGTCAGTCAAGTTCGATCTGGTCCTTGCTATTGCACCCGTTCTCCGATTACG
AGTTTCATTTAAATCATGTGAGCAAAAGGCCAGCAAAAGGCCAGGAACCGTAAAAAGGCCGCGTTGCTGG
CGTTTTTCCATAGGCTCCGCCCCCCTGACGAGCATCACAAAAATCGACGCTCAAGTCAGAGGTGGCGAAA
CCCGACAGGACTATAAAGATACCAGGCGTTTCCCCCTGGAAGCTCCCTCGTGCGCTCTCCTGTTCCGACC
CTGCCGCTTACCGGATACCTGTCCGCCTTTCTCCCTTCGGGAAGCGTGGCGCTTTCTCATAGCTCACGCT
GTAGGTATCTCAGTTCGGTGTAGGTCGTTCGCTCCAAGCTGGGCTGTGTGCACGAACCCCCCGTTCAGCC
CGACCGCTGCGCCTTATCCGGTAACTATCGTCTTGAGTCCAACCCGGTAAGACACGACTTATCGCCACTG
GCAGCAGCCACTGGTAACAGGATTAGCAGAGCGAGGTATGTAGGCGGTGCTACAGAGTTCTTGAAGTGGT
GGCCTAACTACGGCTACACTAGAAGAACAGTATTTGGTATCTGCGCTCTGCTGAAGCCAGTTACCTTCGG
AAAAAGAGTTGGTAGCTCTTGATCCGGCAAACAAACCACCGCTGGTAGCGGTGGTTTTTTTGTTTGCAAG
CAGCAGATTACGCGCAGAAAAAAAGGATCTCAAGAAGATCCTTTGATCTTTTCTACGGGGTCTGACGCTC
AGTGGAACGAAAACTCACGTTAAGGGATTTTGGTCATGAGATTATCAAAAAGGATCTTCACCTAGATCCT
TTTAAATTAAAAATGAAGTTTTAAATCAATCTAAAGTATATATGAGTAAACTTGGTCTGACAGTTACCAA
TGCTTAATCAGTGAGGCACCTATCTCAGCGATCTGTCTATTTCGTTCATCCATAGTTGCATTTAAATTTC
CGAACTCTCCAAGGCCCTCGTCGGAAAATCTTCAAACCTTTCGTCCGATCCATCTTGCAGGCTACCTCTC
GAACGAACTATCGCAAGTCTCTTGGCCGGCCTTGCGCCTTGGCTATTGCTTGGCAGCGCCTATCGCCAGG
TATTACTCCAATCCCGAATATCCGAGATCGGGATCACCCGAGAGAAGTTCAACCTACATCCTCAATCCCG
ATCTATCCGAGATCCGAGGAATATCGAAATCGGGGCGCGCCTGGTGTACCGAGAACGATCCTCTCAGTGC
GAGTCTCGACGATCCATATCGTTGCTTGGCAGTCAGCCAGTCGGAATCCAGCTTGGGACCCAGGAAGTCC
AATCGTCAGATATTGTACTCAAGCCTGGTCACGGCAGCGTACCGATCTGTTTAAACCTAGATATTGATAG
TCTGATCGGTCAACGTATAATCGAGTCCTAGCTTTTGCAAACATCTATCAAGAGACAGGATCAGCAGGAG
GCTTTCGCATGAGTATTCAACATTTCCGTGTCGCCCTTATTCCCTTTTTTGCGGCATTTTGCCTTCCTGT
TTTTGCTCACCCAGAAACGCTGGTGAAAGTAAAAGATGCTGAAGATCAGTTGGGTGCGCGAGTGGGTTAC
ATCGAACTGGATCTCAACAGCGGTAAGATCCTTGAGAGTTTTCGCCCCGAAGAACGCTTTCCAATGATGA
GCACTTTTAAAGTTCTGCTATGTGGCGCGGTATTATCCCGTATTGACGCCGGGCAAGAGCAACTCGGTCG
CCGCATACACTATTCTCAGAATGACTTGGTTGAGTATTCACCAGTCACAGAAAAGCATCTTACGGATGGC
ATGACAGTAAGAGAATTATGCAGTGCTGCCATAACCATGAGTGATAACACTGCGGCCAACTTACTTCTGA
CAACGATTGGAGGACCGAAGGAGCTAACCGCTTTTTTGCACAACATGGGGGATCATGTAACTCGCCTTGA
TCGTTGGGAACCGGAGCTGAATGAAGCCATACCAAACGACGAGCGTGACACCACGATGCCTGTAGCAATG
GCAACAACCTTGCGTAAACTATTAACTGGCGAACTACTTACTCTAGCTTCCCGGCAACAGTTGATAGACT
GGATGGAGGCGGATAAAGTTGCAGGACCACTTCTGCGCTCGGCCCTTCCGGCTGGCTGGTTTATTGCTGA
TAAATCTGGAGCCGGTGAGCGTGGGTCTCGCGGTATCATTGCAGCACTGGGGCCAGATGGTAAGCCCTCC
CGTATCGTAGTTATCTACACGACGGGGAGTCAGGCAACTATGGATGAACGAAATAGACAGATCGCTGAGA
TAGGTGCCTCACTGATTAAGCATTGGTAACCGATTCTAGGTGCATTGGCGCAGAAAAAAATGCCTGATGC
GACGCTGCGCGTCTTATACTCCCACATATGCCAGATTCAGCAACGGATACGGCTTCCCCAACTTGCCCAC
TTCCATACGTGTCCTCCTTACCAGAAATTTATCCTTAAGATCCCGAATCGTTTAAACTCGACTCTGGCTC
TATCGAATCTCCGTCGTTTCGAGCTTACGCGAACAGCCGTGGCGCTCATTTGCTCGTCGGGCATCGAATC
TCGTCAGCTATCGTCAGCTTACCTTTTTGGCAGCGATCGCGGCTCCCGACATCTTGGACCATTAGCTCCA
CAGGTATCTTCTTCCCTCTAGTGGTCATAACAGCAGCTTCAGCTACCTCTCAATTCAAAAAACCCCTCAA
GACCCGTTTAGAGGCCCCAAGGGGTTATGCTATCAATCGTTGCGTTACACACACAAAAAACCAACACACA
TCCATCTTCGATGGATAGCGATTTTATTATCTAACTGCTGATCGAGTGTAGCCAGATCTAGTAATCAATT
ACGGGGTCATTAGTTCATAGCCCATATATGGAGTTCCGCGTTACATAACTTACGGTAAATGGCCCGCCTG
GCTGACCGCCCAACGACCCCCGCCCATTGACGTCAATAATGACGTATGTTCCCATAGTAACGCCAATAGG
GACTTTCCATTGACGTCAATGGGTGGAGTATTTACGGTAAACTGCCCACTTGGCAGTACATCAAGTGTAT
CATATGCCAAGTACGCCCCCTATTGACGTCAATGACGGTAAATGGCCCGCCTGGCATTATGCCCAGTACA
TGACCTTATGGGACTTTCCTACTTGGCAGTACATCTACGTATTAGTCATCGCTATTACCATGCTGATGCG
GTTTTGGCAGTACATCAATGGGCGTGGATAGCGGTTTGACTCACGGGGATTTCCAAGTCTCCACCCCATT
GACGTCAATGGGAGTTTGTTTTGGCACCAAAATCAACGGGACTTTCCAAAATGTCGTAACAACTCCGCCC
CATTGACGCAAATGGGCGGTAGGCGTGTACGGTGGGAGGTCTATATAAGCAGAGCTGGTTTAGTGAACCG
TCAGATCGCCTGGAGACGCCATCCACGCTGTTTTGACCTCCATAGAAGACACCGGGACCGATCCAGCCTC
CCCTCGAAGCTTACATGTGGTACCGAGCTCGGATCCTGAGAACTTCAGGGTGAGTCTATGGGACCCTTGA
TGTTTTCTTTCCCCTTCTTTTCTATGGTTAAGTTCATGTCATAGGAAGGGGAGAAGTAACAGGGTACACA
TATTGACCAAATCAGGGTAATTTTGCATTTGTAATTTTAAAAAATGCTTTCTTCTTTTAATATACTTTTT
TGTTTATCTTATTTCTAATACTTTCCCTAATCTCTTTCTTTCAGGGCAATAATGATACAATGTATCATGC
CTCTTTGCACCATTCTAAAGAATAACAGTGATAATTTCTGGGTTAAGGCAATAGCAATATTTCTGCATAT
AAATATTTCTGCATATAAATTGTAACTGATGTAAGAGGTTTCATATTGCTAATAGCAGCTACAATCCAGC
TACCATTCTGCTTTTATTTTATGGTTGGGATAAGGCTGGATTATTCTGAGTCCAAGCTAGGCCCTTTTGC
TAATCATGTTCATACCTCTTATCTTCCTCCCACAGCTCCTGGGCAACGTGCTGGTCTGTGTGCTGGCCCA
TCACTTTGGCAAAGGCGGCCGCC
Features (pLannotate 1.2.2; 21 found; start..end, strand, type, name):
      1..3756    +  CDS            S: SPIKE_SARS2 - Experimental evidence at protein level: Swiss-Prot protein existence level 1. [Spike glycoprotein]: May down-regulate host tetherin (BST2) by lysosomal degradation, thereby counteracting its antiviral activity. From Severe acute respiratory syndrome coronavirus 2 (2019-nCoV) (SARS-CoV-2).
   3830..4418    +  misc_feature   WPRE: woodchuck hepatitis virus posttranscriptional regulatory element
   4471..4592    -  polyA_signal   SV40 poly(A) signal: SV40 polyadenylation signal
   4615..4684    -  CDS            large T antigen (fragment): large T antigen from SV40 (simian virus 40)
   4707..4753    +  terminator     T7 terminator: transcription terminator for bacteriophage T7 RNA polymerase
   4783..4919    +  terminator     rrnG terminator: transcription terminator from the E. coli ribosomal RNA rrnG operon (Albrechtsen et al., 1991)
   4964..5035    +  misc_feature   3' β-globin insulator: insulator downstream of the human β-globin locus (Farrell et al., 2002)
   5080..5276    +  promoter       SV40 promoter: SV40 early promoter
   5290..6081    +  CDS            neo: KKA2_KLEPN - Also known as kan, nptII. Experimental evidence at protein level: Swiss-Prot protein existence level 1. Resistance to kanamycin, neomycin, paromomycin, ribostamycin, butirosin and gentamicin B. From Klebsiella pneumoniae.
   6095..6319    +  polyA_signal   bGH poly(A) signal: bovine growth hormone polyadenylation signal
   6515..7103    -  rep_origin     ori: high-copy-number ColE1/pMB1/pBR322/pUC origin of replication
   7275..7339    -  CDS            bla(M) (fragment): β-lactamase lacking the signal sequence; bla(M); allows cytosolic expression of β-lactamase
   7849..8709    +  CDS            AmpR: β-lactamase; bla; confers resistance to ampicillin, carbenicillin, and related antibiotics
   8722..8858    +  terminator     rrnG terminator: transcription terminator from the E. coli ribosomal RNA rrnG operon (Albrechtsen et al., 1991)
   9010..9081    +  misc_feature   5' β-globin insulator: insulator upstream of the human β-globin locus (Farrell et al., 2002)
   9086..9132    -  terminator     T7 terminator: transcription terminator for bacteriophage T7 RNA polymerase
   9150..9198    -  polyA_signal   poly(A) signal: synthetic polyadenylation signal
   9279..9582    +  enhancer       CMV enhancer: human cytomegalovirus immediate early enhancer
   9655..9672    -  promoter       CMV promoter (fragment): human cytomegalovirus (CMV) immediate early promoter
   9735..9786    +  promoter       CMVd2 promoter: truncated human cytomegalovirus (CMV) immediate early promoter that yields moderately reduced expression relative to the full-length promoter
   9920..10395   +  intron         β-globin intron: internally truncated intron from human β-globin
