[The description below was written by a language model from this plasmid's Addgene catalogue record and pLannotate feature annotations shown in this document.]
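Description:
pTwist-SARS-CoV-2 Spike-deltaC18 BA.2.75.2 is a 10.5 kb mammalian expression plasmid built on the Twist pTwist-CMV-BetaGlobin-WPRE-Neo backbone. It encodes the spike glycoprotein of the SARS-CoV-2 Omicron sublineage BA.2.75.2. It is maintained in E. coli at high copy through a ColE1/pUC-type origin and selected with ampicillin via the AmpR β-lactamase gene. A separate cassette, with the SV40 early promoter driving neo followed by a bGH polyadenylation signal, would allow G418 selection in mammalian cells.

The spike open reading frame occupies about 3.76 kb, and the name indicates a truncation of the last 18 C-terminal residues, a modification commonly used to improve spike incorporation into pseudotyped particles. The insert carries the lineage-defining substitutions listed by the depositor. These include an N-terminal domain deletion at residues 24–26, numerous receptor-binding domain changes such as R346T, K417N, N460K, E484A, F486S and N501Y, and others such as D614G, P681H and D1199N.

The catalogue lists the promoter as CAG. However, the annotated features upstream of the insert are a CMV enhancer, CMV promoter fragments and a truncated human β-globin intron, which matches the backbone name rather than a classic CAG arrangement. Downstream, a WPRE enhances transcript stability and expression, and an SV40 poly(A) signal follows. β-globin insulator elements and bacterial and T7 terminators flank the expression units to limit read-through and interference between them.

The stated purpose is to supply variant spike for pseudovirus production, typically by co-transfection with packaging and reporter plasmids. The associated publication concerns viral escape from mRNA vaccine-induced antibody immunity.
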