Addgene plasmid #212508: pTwist-SARS-CoV-2 Spike-deltaC18 BA.2.75.2
Purpose: Encodes SARS-CoV-2 variant BA.2.75.2 Spike for pseudovirus production
Depositing lab: Alejandro Balazs. Depositing organization: Massachusetts General Hospital. Publication: Ongoing evolution of SARS-CoV-2 drives escape from mRNA vaccine-induced humoral immunity. Roederer AL, Cao Y, Denis KS, Sheehan ML, Li CJ, Lam EC, Gregory DJ, Poznansky MC, Iafrate AJ, Canaday DH, Gravenstein S, Garcia-Beltran WF, Balazs AB. medRxiv [Preprint]. 2024 Mar 7:2024.03.05.24303815. doi: 10.1101/2024.03.05.24303815. PubMed 38496628.
Backbone
  Vector backbone: pTwist-CMV-BetaGlobin-WPRE-Neo
  Backbone manufacturer: Twist
  Vector type: Mammalian Expression
Growth in bacteria
  Bacterial resistance: Ampicillin, 100 μg/mL
  Growth temperature: 37°C
  Growth strain: DH5alpha
  Copy number: High Copy
Gene/Insert
  Gene/Insert name: SARS-CoV-2 Spike BA.2.75.2
  Species: Severe acute respiratory syndrome coronavirus 2
  Mutation: See Depositor Comments.
  Entrez Gene: S (a.k.a. GU280_gp02, spike glycoprotein)
  Promoter: CAG
  Cloning method: Ligation Independent Cloning
Terms and licenses: Academic/Nonprofit Terms; Industry Terms: Not Available to Industry
Depositor comments: Relevant mutations: T19I , deltaL24P25P26 , A27S , G142D , K147E , W152R , F157L , I210V , V213G , G257S , G339H , R346T , S371F , S373P , S375F , T376A , D405N , R408S , K417N , N440K , G446S , N460K , S477N , T478K , E484A , F486S , Q498R , N501Y , Y505H , D614G , H655Y , N679K , P681H , N764K , D796Y , Q954H , N969K , D1199N Please visit https://www.medrxiv.org/content/10.1101/2024.03.05.24303815v1 for medRxiv preprint.
How to cite: pTwist-SARS-CoV-2 Spike-deltaC18 BA.2.75.2 was a gift from Alejandro Balazs (Addgene plasmid # 212508 ; http://n2t.net/addgene:212508 ; RRID:Addgene_212508)
